>Addgene plasmid #233610 | pCAGEN-dPspCas13b-4EHP-NES-mCherry | addgene full sequence | sequence record 465605 | Addgene NGS Result
GGTCGACATTGATTATTGACTAGTTATTAATAGTAATCAATTACGGGGTCATTAGTTCATAGCCCATATA
TGGAGTTCCGCGTTACATAACTTACGGTAAATGGCCCGCCTGGCTGACCGCCCAACGACCCCCGCCCATT
GACGTCAATAATGACGTATGTTCCCATAGTAACGCCAATAGGGACTTTCCATTGACGTCAATGGGTGGAG
TATTTACGGTAAACTGCCCACTTGGCAGTACATCAAGTGTATCATATGCCAAGTACGCCCCCTATTGACG
TCAATGACGGTAAATGGCCCGCCTGGCATTATGCCCAGTACATGACCTTATGGGACTTTCCTACTTGGCA
GTACATCTACGTATTAGTCATCGCTATTACCATGGTCGAGGTGAGCCCCACGTTCTGCTTCACTCTCCCC
ATCTCCCCCCCCTCCCCACCCCCAATTTTGTATTTATTTATTTTTTAATTATTTTGTGCAGCGATGGGGG
CGGGGGGGGGGGGCGCGCGCCAGGCGGGGCGGGGCGGGGCGAGGGGCGGGGCGGGGCGAGGCGGAGAGGT
GCGGCGGCAGCCAATCAGAGCGGCGCGCTCCGAAAGTTTCCTTTTATGGCGAGGCGGCGGCGGCGGCGGC
CCTATAAAAAGCGAAGCGCGCGGCGGGCGGGAGTCGCTGCGCGCTGCCTTCGCCCCGTGCCCCGCTCCGC
CGCCGCCTCGCGCCGCCCGCCCCGGCTCTGACTGACCGCGTTACTCCCACAGGTGAGCGGGCGGGACGGC
CCTTCTCCTCCGGGCTGTAATTAGCGCTTGGTTTAATGACGGCTTGTTTCTTTTCTGTGGCTGCGTGAAA
GCCTTGAGGGGCTCCGGGAGGGCCCTTTGTGCGGGGGGAGCGGCTCGGGGGGTGCGTGCGTGTGTGTGTG
CGTGGGGAGCGCCGCGTGCGGCTCCGCGCTGCCCGGCGGCTGTGAGCGCTGCGGGCGCGGCGCGGGGCTT
TGTGCGCTCCGCAGTGTGCGCGAGGGGAGCGCGGCCGGGGGCGGTGCCCCGCGGTGCGGGGGGGGCTGCG
AGGGGAACAAAGGCTGCGTGCGGGGTGTGTGCGTGGGGGGGTGAGCAGGGGGTGTGGGCGCGTCGGTCGG
GCTGCAACCCCCCCTGCACCCCCCTCCCCGAGTTGCTGAGCACGGCCCGGCTTCGGGTGCGGGGCTCCGT
ACGGGGCGTGGCGCGGGGCTCGCCGTGCCGGGCGGGGGGTGGCGGCAGGTGGGGGTGCCGGGCGGGGCGG
GGCCGCCTCGGGCCGGGGAGGGCTCGGGGGAGGGGCGCGGCGGCCCCCGGAGCGCCGGCGGCTGTCGAGG
CGCGGCGAGCCGCAGCCATTGCCTTTTATGGTAATCGTGCGAGAGGGCGCAGGGACTTCCTTTGTCCCAA
ATCTGTGCGGAGCCGAAATCTGGGAGGCGCCGCCGCACCCCCTCTAGCGGGCGCGGGGCGAAGCGGTGCG
GCGCCGGCAGGAAGGAAATGGGCGGGGAGGGCCTTCGTGCGTCGCCGCGCCGCCGTCCCCTTCTCCCTCT
CCAGCCTCGGGGCTGTCCGCGGGGGGACGGCTGCCTTCGGGGGGGACGGGGCAGGGCGGGGTTCGGCTTC
TGGCGTGTGACCGGCGGCTCTAGAGCCTCTGCTAACCATGTTCATGCCTTCTTCTTTTTCCTACAGCTCC
TGGGCAACGTGCTGGTTATTGTGCTGTCTCATCATTTTGGCAAAGAATTCCTCGAGGATCACCATGGACT
ACAAAGACCATGACGGTGATTATAAAGATCATGACATCGATTACAAGGATGACGATGACAAGCACCGGTA
TACAAGTTTGTACAAAAAAGCAGGCTCCGCGGCCGCTATGAACATCCCCGCTCTGGTGGAAAACCAGAAG
AAGTACTTTGGCACCTACAGCGTGATGGCCATGCTGAACGCTCAGACCGTGCTGGACCACATCCAGAAGG
TGGCCGATATTGAGGGCGAGCAGAACGAGAACAACGAGAATCTGTGGTTTCACCCCGTGATGAGCCACCT
GTACAACGCCAAGAACGGCTACGACAAGCAGCCCGAGAAAACCATGTTCATCATCGAGCGGCTGCAGAGC
TACTTCCCATTCCTGAAGATCATGGCCGAGAACCAGAGAGAGTACAGCAACGGCAAGTACAAGCAGAACC
GCGTGGAAGTGAACAGCAACGACATCTTCGAGGTGCTGAAGCGCGCCTTCGGCGTGCTGAAGATGTACAG
GGACCTGACCAACGCATACAAGACCTACGAGGAAAAGCTGAACGACGGCTGCGAGTTCCTGACCAGCACA
GAGCAACCTCTGAGCGGCATGATCAACAACTACTACACAGTGGCCCTGCGGAACATGAACGAGAGATACG
GCTACAAGACAGAGGACCTGGCCTTCATCCAGGACAAGCGGTTCAAGTTCGTGAAGGACGCCTACGGCAA
GAAAAAGTCCCAAGTGAATACCGGATTCTTCCTGAGCCTGCAGGACTACAACGGCGACACACAGAAGAAG
CTGCACCTGAGCGGAGTGGGAATCGCCCTGCTGATCTGCCTGTTCCTGGACAAGCAGTACATCAACATCT
TTCTGAGCAGGCTGCCCATCTTCTCCAGCTACAATGCCCAGAGCGAGGAACGGCGGATCATCATCAGATC
CTTCGGCATCAACAGCATCAAGCTGCCCAAGGACCGGATCCACAGCGAGAAGTCCAACAAGAGCGTGGCC
ATGGATATGCTCAACGAAGTGAAGCGGTGCCCCGACGAGCTGTTCACAACACTGTCTGCCGAGAAGCAGT
CCCGGTTCAGAATCATCAGCGACGACCACAATGAAGTGCTGATGAAGCGGAGCAGCGACAGATTCGTGCC
TCTGCTGCTGCAGTATATCGATTACGGCAAGCTGTTCGACCACATCAGGTTCCACGTGAACATGGGCAAG
CTGAGATACCTGCTGAAGGCCGACAAGACCTGCATCGACGGCCAGACCAGAGTCAGAGTGATCGAGCAGC
CCCTGAACGGCTTCGGCAGACTGGAAGAGGCCGAGACAATGCGGAAGCAAGAGAACGGCACCTTCGGCAA
CAGCGGCATCCGGATCAGAGACTTCGAGAACATGAAGCGGGACGACGCCAATCCTGCCAACTATCCCTAC
ATCGTGGACACCTACACACACTACATCCTGGAAAACAACAAGGTCGAGATGTTTATCAACGACAAAGAGG
ACAGCGCCCCACTGCTGCCCGTGATCGAGGATGATAGATACGTGGTCAAGACAATCCCCAGCTGCCGGAT
GAGCACCCTGGAAATTCCAGCCATGGCCTTCCACATGTTTCTGTTCGGCAGCAAGAAAACCGAGAAGCTG
ATCGTGGACGTGCACAACCGGTACAAGAGACTGTTCCAGGCCATGCAGAAAGAAGAAGTGACCGCCGAGA
ATATCGCCAGCTTCGGAATCGCCGAGAGCGACCTGCCTCAGAAGATCCTGGATCTGATCAGCGGCAATGC
CCACGGCAAGGATGTGGACGCCTTCATCAGACTGACCGTGGACGACATGCTGACCGACACCGAGCGGAGA
ATCAAGAGATTCAAGGACGACCGGAAGTCCATTCGGAGCGCCGACAACAAGATGGGAAAGAGAGGCTTCA
AGCAGATCTCCACAGGCAAGCTGGCCGACTTCCTGGCCAAGGACATCGTGCTGTTTCAGCCCAGCGTGAA
CGATGGCGAGAACAAGATCACCGGCCTGAACTACCGGATCATGCAGAGCGCCATTGCCGTGTACGATAGC
GGCGACGATTACGAGGCCAAGCAGCAGTTCAAGCTGATGTTCGAGAAGGCCCGGCTGATCGGCAAGGGCA
CAACAGAGCCTCATCCATTTCTGTACAAGGTGTTCGCCCGCAGCATCCCCGCCAATGCCGTCGAGTTCTA
CGAGCGCTACCTGATCGAGCGGAAGTTCTACCTGACCGGCCTGTCCAACGAGATCAAGAAAGGCAACAGA
GTGGATGTGCCCTTCATCCGGCGGGACCAGAACAAGTGGAAAACACCCGCCATGAAGACCCTGGGCAGAA
TCTACAGCGAGGATCTGCCCGTGGAACTGCCCAGACAGATGTTCGACAATGAGATCAAGTCCCACCTGAA
GTCCCTGCCACAGATGGAAGGCATCGACTTCAACAATGCCAACGTGACCTATCTGATCGCCGAGTACATG
AAGAGAGTGCTGGACGACGACTTCCAGACCTTCTACCAGTGGAACCGCAACTACCGGTACATGGACATGC
TTAAGGGCGAGTACGACAGAAAGGGCTCCCTGCAGCACTGCTTCACCAGCGTGGAAGAGAGAGAAGGCCT
CTGGAAAGAGCGGGCCTCCAGAACAGAGCGGTACAGAAAGCAGGCCAGCAACAAGATCCGCAGCAACCGG
CAGATGAGAAACGCCAGCAGCGAAGAGATCGAGACAATCCTGGATAAGCGGCTGAGCAACAGCCGGAACG
AGTACCAGAAAAGCGAGAAAGTGATCCGGCGCTACAGAGTGCAGGATGCCCTGCTGTTTCTGCTGGCCAA
AAAGACCCTGACCGAACTGGCCGATTTCGACGGCGAGAGGTTCAAACTGAAAGAAATCATGCCCGACGCC
GAGAAGGGAATCCTGAGCGAGATCATGCCCATGAGCTTCACCTTCGAGAAAGGCGGCAAGAAGTACACCA
TCACCAGCGAGGGCATGAAGCTGAAGAACTACGGCGACTTCTTTGTGCTGGCTAGCGACAAGAGGATCGG
CAACCTGCTGGAACTCGTGGGCAGCGACATCGTGTCCAAAGAGGATATCATGGAAGAGTTCAACAAATAC
GACCAGTGCAGGCCCGAGATCAGCTCCATCGTGTTCAACCTGGAAAAGTGGGCCTTCGACACATACCCCG
AGCTGTCTGCCAGAGTGGACCGGGAAGAGAAGGTGGACTTCAAGAGCATCCTGAAAATCCTGCTGAACAA
CAAGAACATCAACAAAGAGCAGAGCGACATCCTGCGGAAGATCCGGAACGCCTTCGATGCAAACAATTAC
CCCGACAAAGGCGTGGTGGAAATCAAGGCCCTGCCTGAGATCGCCATGAGCATCAAGAAGGCCTTTGGGG
AGTACGCCATCATGAAGGGAGGACCAAGCAGCGGAGCACCACCACCAATGAACAACAAGTTCGACGCTTT
GAAAGATGATGACAGTGGGGACCATGATCAGAATGAAGAAAACAGCACACAGAAAGATGGTGAGAAGGAA
AAAACGGAACGAGACAAGAATCAGAGCAGTAGCAAGAGAAAGGCTGTTGTCCCTGGACCGGCAGAGCATC
CCCTGCAGTACAACTACACTTTTTGGTACTCCAGGAGAACCCCCGGCCGTCCCACGAGCTCACAGAGCTA
TGAACAGAATATCAAACAGATTGGCACCTTTGCCTCTGTGGAGCAGTTCTGGAGGTTTTATAGCCACATG
GTACGTCCTGGGGACCTGACAGGCCACAGTGACTTCCATCTCTTCAAAGAAGGAATTAAACCCATGTGGG
AGGATGATGCAAATAAAAATGGTGGCAAGTGGATTATTCGGCTGCGGAAGGGCTTGGCCTCCCGTTGCTG
GGAGAATCTCATTTTGGCCATGCTGGGGGAACAGTTCATGGTTGGGGAGGAGATCTGTGGGGCTGTGGTG
TCTGTCCGCTTTCAGGAAGACATTATTTCAATATGGAATAAGACTGCCAGTGACCAAGCAACCACAGCCC
GAATCCGGGACACACTTCGGCGAGTGCTTAACCTACCTCCCAACACCATTATGGAATACAAAACTCACAC
CGACAGCATCAAAATGCCAGGCAGGCTGGGCCCCCAAAGGCTCCTTTTTCAAAACCTCTGGAAGCCGCGG
TTGAATGTGCCAGGATCCGGACTGCCTCCACTTGAAAGACTGACACTGGCGGCCGCTATGGTGAGCAAGG
GCGAGGAGGATAACATGGCCATCATCAAGGAGTTCATGCGCTTCAAGGTGCACATGGAGGGCTCCGTGAA
CGGCCACGAGTTCGAGATCGAGGGCGAGGGCGAGGGCCGCCCCTACGAGGGCACCCAGACCGCCAAGCTG
AAGGTGACCAAGGGTGGCCCCCTGCCCTTCGCCTGGGACATCCTGTCCCCTCAGTTCATGTACGGCTCCA
AGGCCTACGTGAAGCACCCCGCCGACATCCCCGACTACTTGAAGCTGTCCTTCCCCGAGGGCTTCAAGTG
GGAGCGCGTGATGAACTTCGAGGACGGCGGCGTGGTGACCGTGACCCAGGACTCCTCCCTGCAGGACGGC
GAGTTCATCTACAAGGTGAAGCTGCGCGGCACCAACTTCCCCTCCGACGGCCCCGTAATGCAGAAGAAGA
CCATGGGCTGGGAGGCCTCCTCCGAGCGGATGTACCCCGAGGACGGCGCCCTGAAGGGCGAGATCAAGCA
GAGGCTGAAGCTGAAGGACGGCGGCCACTACGACGCTGAGGTCAAGACCACCTACAAGGCCAAGAAGCCC
GTGCAGCTGCCCGGCGCCTACAACGTCAACATCAAGTTGGACATCACCTCCCACAACGAGGACTACACCA
TCGTGGAACAGTACGAACGCGCCGAGGGCCGCCACTCCACCGGCGGCATGGACGAGCTGTACAAGTAAGC
GGCCGCACTCCTCAGGTGCAGGCTGCCTATCAGAAGGTGGTGGCTGGTGTGGCCAATGCCCTGGCTCACA
AATACCACTGAGATCTTTTTCCCTCTGCCAAAAATTATGGGGACATCATGAAGCCCCTTGAGCATCTGAC
TTCTGGCTAATAAAGGAAATTTATTTTCATTGCAATAGTGTGTTGGAATTTTTTGTGTCTCTCACTCGGA
AGGACATATGGGAGGGCAAATCATTTAAAACATCAGAATGAGTATTTGGTTTAGAGTTTGGCAACATATG
CCCATATGCTGGCTGCCATGAACAAAGGTTGGCTATAAAGAGGTCATCAGTATATGAAACAGCCCCCTGC
TGTCCATTCCTTATTCCATAGAAAAGCCTTGACTTGAGGTTAGATTTTTTTTATATTTTGTTTTGTGTTA
TTTTTTTCTTTAACATCCCTAAAATTTTCCTTACATGTTTTACTAGCCAGATTTTTCCTCCTCTCCTGAC
TACTCCCAGTCATAGCTGTCCCTCTTCTCTTATGGAGATCCCTCGACCTGCAGCCCAAGCTTGGCGTAAT
CATGGTCATAGCTGTTTCCTGTGTGAAATTGTTATCCGCTCACAATTCCACACAACATACGAGCCGGAAG
CATAAAGTGTAAAGCCTGGGGTGCCTAATGAGTGAGCTAACTCACATTAATTGCGTTGCGCTCACTGCCC
GCTTTCCAGTCGGGAAACCTGTCGTGCCAGCGGATCCGCATCTCAATTAGTCAGCAACCATAGTCCCGCC
CCTAACTCCGCCCATCCCGCCCCTAACTCCGCCCAGTTCCGCCCATTCTCCGCCCCATGGCTGACTAATT
TTTTTTATTTATGCAGAGGCCGAGGCCGCCTCGGCCTCTGAGCTATTCCAGAAGTAGTGAGGAGGCTTTT
TTGGAGGCCTAGGCTTTTGCAAAAAGCTAACTTGTTTATTGCAGCTTATAATGGTTACAAATAAAGCAAT
AGCATCACAAATTTCACAAATAAAGCATTTTTTTCACTGCATTCTAGTTGTGGTTTGTCCAAACTCATCA
ATGTATCTTATCATGTCTGGATCCGCTGCATTAATGAATCGGCCAACGCGCGGGGAGAGGCGGTTTGCGT
ATTGGGCGCTCTTCCGCTTCCTCGCTCACTGACTCGCTGCGCTCGGTCGTTCGGCTGCGGCGAGCGGTAT
CAGCTCACTCAAAGGCGGTAATACGGTTATCCACAGAATCAGGGGATAACGCAGGAAAGAACATGTGAGC
AAAAGGCCAGCAAAAGGCCAGGAACCGTAAAAAGGCCGCGTTGCTGGCGTTTTTCCATAGGCTCCGCCCC
CCTGACGAGCATCACAAAAATCGACGCTCAAGTCAGAGGTGGCGAAACCCGACAGGACTATAAAGATACC
AGGCGTTTCCCCCTGGAAGCTCCCTCGTGCGCTCTCCTGTTCCGACCCTGCCGCTTACCGGATACCTGTC
CGCCTTTCTCCCTTCGGGAAGCGTGGCGCTTTCTCATAGCTCACGCTGTAGGTATCTCAGTTCGGTGTAG
GTCGTTCGCTCCAAGCTGGGCTGTGTGCACGAACCCCCCGTTCAGCCCGACCGCTGCGCCTTATCCGGTA
ACTATCGTCTTGAGTCCAACCCGGTAAGACACGACTTATCGCCACTGGCAGCAGCCACTGGTAACAGGAT
TAGCAGAGCGAGGTATGTAGGCGGTGCTACAGAGTTCTTGAAGTGGTGGCCTAACTACGGCTACACTAGA
AGAACAGTATTTGGTATCTGCGCTCTGCTGAAGCCAGTTACCTTCGGAAAAAGAGTTGGTAGCTCTTGAT
CCGGCAAACAAACCACCGCTGGTAGCGGTGGTTTTTTTGTTTGCAAGCAGCAGATTACGCGCAGAAAAAA
AGGATCTCAAGAAGATCCTTTGATCTTTTCTACGGGGTCTGACGCTCAGTGGAACGAAAACTCACGTTAA
GGGATTTTGGTCATGAGATTATCAAAAAGGATCTTCACCTAGATCCTTTTAAATTAAAAATGAAGTTTTA
AATCAATCTAAAGTATATATGAGTAAACTTGGTCTGACAGTTACCAATGCTTAATCAGTGAGGCACCTAT
CTCAGCGATCTGTCTATTTCGTTCATCCATAGTTGCCTGACTCCCCGTCGTGTAGATAACTACGATACGG
GAGGGCTTACCATCTGGCCCCAGTGCTGCAATGATACCGCGAGACCCACGCTCACCGGCTCCAGATTTAT
CAGCAATAAACCAGCCAGCCGGAAGGGCCGAGCGCAGAAGTGGTCCTGCAACTTTATCCGCCTCCATCCA
GTCTATTAATTGTTGCCGGGAAGCTAGAGTAAGTAGTTCGCCAGTTAATAGTTTGCGCAACGTTGTTGCC
ATTGCTACAGGCATCGTGGTGTCACGCTCGTCGTTTGGTATGGCTTCATTCAGCTCCGGTTCCCAACGAT
CAAGGCGAGTTACATGATCCCCCATGTTGTGCAAAAAAGCGGTTAGCTCCTTCGGTCCTCCGATCGTTGT
CAGAAGTAAGTTGGCCGCAGTGTTATCACTCATGGTTATGGCAGCACTGCATAATTCTCTTACTGTCATG
CCATCCGTAAGATGCTTTTCTGTGACTGGTGAGTACTCAACCAAGTCATTCTGAGAATAGTGTATGCGGC
GACCGAGTTGCTCTTGCCCGGCGTCAATACGGGATAATACCGCGCCACATAGCAGAACTTTAAAAGTGCT
CATCATTGGAAAACGTTCTTCGGGGCGAAAACTCTCAAGGATCTTACCGCTGTTGAGATCCAGTTCGATG
TAACCCACTCGTGCACCCAACTGATCTTCAGCATCTTTTACTTTCACCAGCGTTTCTGGGTGAGCAAAAA
CAGGAAGGCAAAATGCCGCAAAAAAGGGAATAAGGGCGACACGGAAATGTTGAATACTCATACTCTTCCT
TTTTCAATATTATTGAAGCATTTATCAGGGTTATTGTCTCATGAGCGGATACATATTTGAATGTATTTAG
AAAAATAAACAAATAGGGGTTCCGCGCACATTTCCCCGAAAAGTGCCACCTG
Features (pLannotate 1.2.2; 20 found; start..end, strand, type, name):
      5..384     +  enhancer       CMV enhancer: human cytomegalovirus immediate early enhancer
    386..659     +  promoter       chicken β-actin promoter: No description available
    660..1676    +  intron         chimeric intron: chimera between introns from chicken β-actin and rabbit β-globin
   1747..1812    +  CDS            3xFLAG: three tandem FLAG® epitope tags, followed by an enterokinase cleavage site
   1822..1846    +  protein_bind   attB1: mutant version of attB; recombination site for the Gateway® BP reaction BP Clonase™
   5158..5892    +  CDS            EIF4E2: IF4E2_HUMAN - Also known as EIF4EL3. Experimental evidence at protein level: Swiss-Prot protein existence level 1. Recognizes and binds the 7-methylguanosine-containing mRNA cap during an early step in the initiation (PubMed:17368478, PubMed:25624349, PubMed:9582349). Acts as a repressor of translation initiation (PubMed:22751931). In contrast to EIF4E, it is unable to bind eIF4G (EIF4G1, EIF4G2 or EIF4G3), suggesting that it acts by competing with EIF4E and block assembly of eIF4F at the cap (By similarity). In P-bodies, component of a complex that promotes miRNA- mediated translational repre
   5938..6645    +  CDS            mCherry: mCherry is a basic (constitutively fluorescent) red fluorescent protein published in 2004, derived from Discosoma sp.. It is reported to be a very rapidly-maturing monomer with low acid sensitivity.
   6657..6728    +  CDS            HBB (fragment): HBB_PONPY - Experimental evidence at transcript level: Swiss-Prot protein existence level 2. Involved in oxygen transport from the lung to the various peripheral tissues. From Pongo pygmaeus (Bornean orangutan).
   6799..6854    +  polyA_signal   β-globin poly(A) signal: rabbit β-globin polyadenylation signal (Gil and Proudfoot, 1987)
   7239..7255    -  protein_bind   lac operator: The lac repressor binds to the lac operator to inhibit transcription in E. coli. This inhibition can be relieved by adding lactose or isopropyl-β-D-thiogalactopyranoside (IPTG). lac repressor encoded by lacI
   7263..7293    -  promoter       lac promoter: promoter for the E. coli lac operon
   7308..7329    -  protein_bind   CAP binding site: CAP binding activates transcription in the presence of cAMP. E. coli catabolite activator protein
   7342..7381    -  CDS            lacI (fragment): lac repressor; lacI; The lac repressor binds to the lac operator to inhibit transcription in E. coli. This inhibition can be relieved by adding lactose or isopropyl-β-D-thiogalactopyranoside (IPTG).
   7388..7410    +  promoter       SV40 promoter (fragment): SV40 enhancer and early promoter
   7434..7569    +  rep_origin     SV40 ori: SV40 origin of replication
   7589..7723    +  polyA_signal   SV40 poly(A) signal: SV40 polyadenylation signal
   7725..7779    -  CDS            lacI (fragment): lac repressor; lacI; The lac repressor binds to the lac operator to inhibit transcription in E. coli. This inhibition can be relieved by adding lactose or isopropyl-β-D-thiogalactopyranoside (IPTG).
   7962..8550    -  rep_origin     ori: high-copy-number ColE1/pMB1/pBR322/pUC origin of replication
   8721..9581    -  CDS            AmpR: β-lactamase; bla; confers resistance to ampicillin, carbenicillin, and related antibiotics
   9582..9686    -  promoter       AmpR promoter: bla
