[The description below was written by a language model from this plasmid's Addgene catalogue record and pLannotate feature annotations shown in this document.]
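Description:
pCAGEN-dPspCas13b-4EHP-NES-mCherry is a mammalian expression plasmid of about 9.7 kb, built on the pCAGEN backbone and catalogued as a CRISPR vector. It is propagated in E. coli as a high-copy plasmid through a ColE1/pUC-type origin, with ampicillin selection provided by the β-lactamase gene and its own promoter. The backbone also carries remnants of lac regulatory sequences, an SV40 origin and an SV40 poly(A) signal. No mammalian selection marker is annotated, which fits delivery by transient transfection.

The payload is a single fusion protein driven by the CAG arrangement: CMV immediate-early enhancer, chicken β-actin promoter and a chimeric β-actin/β-globin intron, terminated by the rabbit β-globin polyadenylation signal. The open reading frame begins with an N-terminal 3xFLAG epitope, followed by a residual attB1 site. Next comes catalytically inactive Cas13b from Prevotella sp. P5-125 carrying the H133A/H1058A substitutions. The annotation tool did not label this segment, but it presumably occupies the large unannotated gap between the attB1 site and the next feature. Downstream are human 4EHP (EIF4E2), a nuclear export signal named in the construct title but not annotated, and C-terminal mCherry. 4EHP binds the mRNA cap but does not recruit eIF4G, so it acts as a repressor of translation initiation.

A guide RNA, which is not encoded on this plasmid and must be supplied separately, directs the nuclease-dead Cas13b to a chosen transcript and so tethers 4EHP to it. The export signal favours cytoplasmic localisation, and mCherry reports expression of the fusion. According to the associated publication title, the plasmid is used for dCas13-mediated translational repression as a gene-silencing approach in mammalian cells, working without cleavage of the target RNA.
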