Addgene plasmid #233610: pCAGEN-dPspCas13b-4EHP-NES-mCherry
Depositing lab: Shintaro Iwasaki. Publication: dCas13-mediated translational repression for accurate gene silencing in mammalian cells. Apostolopoulos A, Kawamoto N, Chow SYA, Tsuiji H, Ikeuchi Y, Shichino Y, Iwasaki S. Nat Commun. 2024 Mar 11;15(1):2205. doi: 10.1038/s41467-024-46412-7. PubMed 38467613.
Backbone
  Vector backbone: pCAGEN
  Vector type: CRISPR
Growth in bacteria
  Bacterial resistance: Ampicillin, 100 μg/mL
  Growth temperature: 37°C
  Growth strain: DH5alpha
  Copy number: High Copy
Gene/Insert
  Gene/Insert name: dPspCas13b-4EHP-NES-mCherry
  Species: Prevotella sp. P5-125
  Mutation: H133A/H1058A
  Tag / fusion protein: 3xFlag (N terminal on insert); mCherry (C terminal on insert)
  Cloning method: Gibson Cloning
Terms and licenses: Academic/Nonprofit Terms; Industry Terms: Not Available to Industry
How to cite: pCAGEN-dPspCas13b-4EHP-NES-mCherry was a gift from Shintaro Iwasaki (Addgene plasmid # 233610 ; http://n2t.net/addgene:233610 ; RRID:Addgene_233610)
